>Addgene plasmid #127870 | CMV-Mito4x-GCaMP6f | addgene full sequence | sequence record 250067 | Addgene NGS Result
TTTGCAAAAAGCTCCCGGGAGCTTGTATATCCATTTTCGGATCTGATCAAGAGACAGGATGAGGATCGTT
TCGCATGATTGAACAAGATGGATTGCACGCAGGTTCTCCGGCCGCTTGGGTGGAGAGGCTATTCGGCTAT
GACTGGGCACAACAGACAATCGGCTGCTCTGATGCCGCCGTGTTCCGGCTGTCAGCGCAGGGGCGCCCGG
TTCTTTTTGTCAAGACCGACCTGTCCGGTGCCCTGAATGAACTGCAGGACGAGGCAGCGCGGCTATCGTG
GCTGGCCACGACGGGCGTTCCTTGCGCAGCTGTGCTCGACGTTGTCACTGAAGCGGGAAGGGACTGGCTG
CTATTGGGCGAAGTGCCGGGGCAGGATCTCCTGTCATCTCACCTTGCTCCTGCCGAGAAAGTATCCATCA
TGGCTGATGCAATGCGGCGGCTGCATACGCTTGATCCGGCTACCTGCCCATTCGACCACCAAGCGAAACA
TCGCATCGAGCGAGCACGTACTCGGATGGAAGCCGGTCTTGTCGATCAGGATGATCTGGACGAAGAGCAT
CAGGGGCTCGCGCCAGCCGAACTGTTCGCCAGGCTCAAGGCGCGCATGCCCGACGGCGAGGATCTCGTCG
TGACCCATGGCGATGCCTGCTTGCCGAATATCATGGTGGAAAATGGCCGCTTTTCTGGATTCATCGACTG
TGGCCGGCTGGGTGTGGCGGACCGCTATCAGGACATAGCGTTGGCTACCCGTGATATTGCTGAAGAGCTT
GGCGGCGAATGGGCTGACCGCTTCCTCGTGCTTTACGGTATCGCCGCTCCCGATTCGCAGCGCATCGCCT
TCTATCGCCTTCTTGACGAGTTCTTCTGAGCGGGACTCTGGGGTTCGAAATGACCGACCAAGCGACGCCC
AACCTGCCATCACGAGATTTCGATTCCACCGCCGCCTTCTATGAAAGGTTGGGCTTCGGAATCGTTTTCC
GGGACGCCGGCTGGATGATCCTCCAGCGCGGGGATCTCATGCTGGAGTTCTTCGCCCACCCCAACTTGTT
TATTGCAGCTTATAATGGTTACAAATAAAGCAATAGCATCACAAATTTCACAAATAAAGCATTTTTTTCA
CTGCATTCTAGTTGTGGTTTGTCCAAACTCATCAATGTATCTTATCATGTCTGTATACCGTCGACCTCTA
GCTAGAGCTTGGCGTAATCATGGTCATAGCTGTTTCCTGTGTGAAATTGTTATCCGCTCACAATTCCACA
CAACATACGAGCCGGAAGCATAAAGTGTAAAGCCTGGGGTGCCTAATGAGTGAGCTAACTCACATTAATT
GCGTTGCGCTCACTGCCCGCTTTCCAGTCGGGAAACCTGTCGTGCCAGCTGCATTAATGAATCGGCCAAC
GCGCGGGGAGAGGCGGTTTGCGTATTGGGCGCTCTTCCGCTTCCTCGCTCACTGACTCGCTGCGCTCGGT
CGTTCGGCTGCGGCGAGCGGTATCAGCTCACTCAAAGGCGGTAATACGGTTATCCACAGAATCAGGGGAT
AACGCAGGAAAGAACATGTGAGCAAAAGGCCAGCAAAAGGCCAGGAACCGTAAAAAGGCCGCGTTGCTGG
CGTTTTTCCATAGGCTCCGCCCCCCTGACGAGCATCACAAAAATCGACGCTCAAGTCAGAGGTGGCGAAA
CCCGACAGGACTATAAAGATACCAGGCGTTTCCCCCTGGAAGCTCCCTCGTGCGCTCTCCTGTTCCGACC
CTGCCGCTTACCGGATACCTGTCCGCCTTTCTCCCTTCGGGAAGCGTGGCGCTTTCTCATAGCTCACGCT
GTAGGTATCTCAGTTCGGTGTAGGTCGTTCGCTCCAAGCTGGGCTGTGTGCACGAACCCCCCGTTCAGCC
CGACCGCTGCGCCTTATCCGGTAACTATCGTCTTGAGTCCAACCCGGTAAGACACGACTTATCGCCACTG
GCAGCAGCCACTGGTAACAGGATTAGCAGAGCGAGGTATGTAGGCGGTGCTACAGAGTTCTTGAAGTGGT
GGCCTAACTACGGCTACACTAGAAGAACAGTATTTGGTATCTGCGCTCTGCTGAAGCCAGTTACCTTCGG
AAAAAGAGTTGGTAGCTCTTGATCCGGCAAACAAACCACCGCTGGTAGCGGTGGTTTTTTTGTTTGCAAG
CAGCAGATTACGCGCAGAAAAAAAGGATCTCAAGAAGATCCTTTGATCTTTTCTACGGGGTCTGACGCTC
AGTGGAACGAAAACTCACGTTAAGGGATTTTGGTCATGAGATTATCAAAAAGGATCTTCACCTAGATCCT
TTTAAATTAAAAATGAAGTTTTAAATCAATCTAAAGTATATATGAGTAAACTTGGTCTGACAGTTACCAA
TGCTTAATCAGTGAGGCACCTATCTCAGCGATCTGTCTATTTCGTTCATCCATAGTTGCCTGACTCCCCG
TCGTGTAGATAACTACGATACGGGAGGGCTTACCATCTGGCCCCAGTGCTGCAATGATACCGCGAGACCC
ACGCTCACCGGCTCCAGATTTATCAGCAATAAACCAGCCAGCCGGAAGGGCCGAGCGCAGAAGTGGTCCT
GCAACTTTATCCGCCTCCATCCAGTCTATTAATTGTTGCCGGGAAGCTAGAGTAAGTAGTTCGCCAGTTA
ATAGTTTGCGCAACGTTGTTGCCATTGCTACAGGCATCGTGGTGTCACGCTCGTCGTTTGGTATGGCTTC
ATTCAGCTCCGGTTCCCAACGATCAAGGCGAGTTACATGATCCCCCATGTTGTGCAAAAAAGCGGTTAGC
TCCTTCGGTCCTCCGATCGTTGTCAGAAGTAAGTTGGCCGCAGTGTTATCACTCATGGTTATGGCAGCAC
TGCATAATTCTCTTACTGTCATGCCATCCGTAAGATGCTTTTCTGTGACTGGTGAGTACTCAACCAAGTC
ATTCTGAGAATAGTGTATGCGGCGACCGAGTTGCTCTTGCCCGGCGTCAATACGGGATAATACCGCGCCA
CATAGCAGAACTTTAAAAGTGCTCATCATTGGAAAACGTTCTTCGGGGCGAAAACTCTCAAGGATCTTAC
CGCTGTTGAGATCCAGTTCGATGTAACCCACTCGTGCACCCAACTGATCTTCAGCATCTTTTACTTTCAC
CAGCGTTTCTGGGTGAGCAAAAACAGGAAGGCAAAATGCCGCAAAAAAGGGAATAAGGGCGACACGGAAA
TGTTGAATACTCATACTCTTCCTTTTTCAATATTATTGAAGCATTTATCAGGGTTATTGTCTCATGAGCG
GATACATATTTGAATGTATTTAGAAAAATAAACAAATAGGGGTTCCGCGCACATTTCCCCGAAAAGTGCC
ACCTGACGTCGACGGATCGGGAGATCTCCCGATCCCCTATGGTGCACTCTCAGTACAATCTGCTCTGATG
CCGCATAGTTAAGCCAGTATCTGCTCCCTGCTTGTGTGTTGGAGGTCGCTGAGTAGTGCGCGAGCAAAAT
TTAAGCTACAACAAGGCAAGGCTTGACCGACAATTGCATGAAGAATCTGCTTAGGGTTAGGCGTTTTGCG
CTGCTTCGCGATGTACGGGCCAGATATACGCGTTGACATTGATTATTGACTAGTTATTAATAGTAATCAA
TTACGGGGTCATTAGTTCATAGCCCATATATGGAGTTCCGCGTTACATAACTTACGGTAAATGGCCCGCC
TGGCTGACCGCCCAACGACCCCCGCCCATTGACGTCAATAATGACGTATGTTCCCATAGTAACGCCAATA
GGGACTTTCCATTGACGTCAATGGGTGGAGTATTTACGGTAAACTGCCCACTTGGCAGTACATCAAGTGT
ATCATATGCCAAGTACGCCCCCTATTGACGTCAATGACGGTAAATGGCCCGCCTGGCATTATGCCCAGTA
CATGACCTTATGGGACTTTCCTACTTGGCAGTACATCTACGTATTAGTCATCGCTATTACCATGGTGATG
CGGTTTTGGCAGTACATCAATGGGCGTGGATAGCGGTTTGACTCACGGGGATTTCCAAGTCTCCACCCCA
TTGACGTCAATGGGAGTTTGTTTTGGCACCAAAATCAACGGGACTTTCCAAAATGTCGTAACAACTCCGC
CCCATTGACGCAAATGGGCGGTAGGCGTGTACGGTGGGAGGTCTATATAAGCAGAGCTCTCTGGCTAACT
AGAGAACCCACTGCTTACTGGCTTATCGAAATTAATACGACTCACTATAGGGAGACCCAAGCTGGCTAGC
GGATCCACCGCCATGAGCGTGCTGACACCTCTGCTGCTGAGAGGCCTGACAGGCTCTGCTAGAAGGCTGC
CTGTGCCTAGAGCCAAGATCCACTCTCTGGGCGACCCTATGTCTGTGCTGACTCCACTGCTCCTGCGGGG
ACTGACTGGATCTGCTCGTAGACTGCCAGTGCCACGGGCTAAGATTCACAGCCTGGGCGATCCAATGAGT
GTGCTTACCCCACTCCTGCTCAGAGGACTGACCGGAAGTGCTAGACGCCTGCCAGTTCCAAGGGCCAAAA
TCCATAGTCTGGGAGATCCCATGTCCGTGTTGACACCCCTCTTGCTGAGGGGACTTACCGGCTCAGCTCG
GAGACTCCCTGTTCCAAGAGCAAAGATTCATTCCCTCGGCGACCCAAGATCTGGCAGCGCTAAAGACCCT
ACCATGGGTAGCCACCACCACCATCACCACGGCATGGCTTCTATGACAGGCGGCCAGCAGATGGGCCGCG
ACCTGTACGATGACGACGATAAGGACCTGGCCACAATGGTGGACAGCAGCAGGCGGAAGTGGAACAAGAC
AGGCCACGCCGTTAGAGCCATCGGCAGACTGTCTAGCCTGGAAAACGTGTACATCAAGGCCGACAAGCAG
AAGAACGGCATCAAGGCTAACTTCAAGATCCGGCACAACATCGAGGACGGCGGAGTGCAGCTGGCTTACC
ACTACCAGCAGAACACCCCTATCGGCGACGGACCAGTTCTGCTGCCTGACAACCACTACCTGAGCGTGCA
GAGCAAGCTGAGCAAGGACCCCAACGAGAAGAGGGACCACATGGTGCTGCTGGAATTTGTGACCGCCGCT
GGCATCACACTCGGCATGGACGAACTGTACAAAGGCGGCACAGGCGGCTCTATGGTGTCCAAGGGCGAAG
AACTGTTCACCGGCGTGGTGCCCATTCTGGTGGAACTGGATGGGGATGTGAACGGCCACAAGTTCAGCGT
CAGCGGAGAAGGCGAAGGCGACGCCACATACGGAAAGCTGACCCTGAAGTTCATCTGCACCACCGGCAAA
CTGCCCGTGCCTTGGCCTACACTGGTCACCACACTGACATACGGCGTGCAGTGCTTCAGCAGATACCCCG
ACCATATGAAGCAGCACGACTTCTTCAAGAGCGCCATGCCTGAGGGCTACATCCAAGAGAGAACCATCTT
CTTTAAGGACGACGGCAACTACAAGACCAGGGCCGAAGTGAAGTTCGAGGGCGACACCCTGGTCAACAGA
ATCGAGCTGAAGGGCATCGACTTCAAAGAGGACGGCAACATCCTGGGCCACAAGCTCGAGTACAACCTGC
CTGACCAGCTGACCGAGGAACAGATCGCCGAGTTCAAAGAAGAGTTCAGCCTGTTCGACAAGGACGGCGA
CGGCACAATCACCACCAAAGAACTGGGCACCGTGATGAGAAGCCTGGGACAGAACCCTACAGAGGCCGAG
CTGCAGGACATGATCAACGAGGTTGACGCTGATGGCGACGGAACTATCGACTTCCCCGAGTTCCTGACCA
TGATGGCCAGAAAGATGAAGTACAGGGACACAGAGGAAGAGATCCGCGAGGCCTTCGGCGTGTTCGATAA
GGATGGAAACGGCTACATCTCTGCCGCTGAGCTGAGACACGTGATGACCAACCTGGGCGAGAAGCTGACA
GACGAAGAGGTGGACGAGATGATCAGAGAGGCCGACATTGACGGCGACGGGCAAGTGAACTACGAAGAGT
TTGTCCAGATGATGACCGCCAAGTGAACCGGTGTCGACGAATTCGGGCCCGTTTAAACCCGCTGATCAGC
CTCGACTGTGCCTTCTAGTTGCCAGCCATCTGTTGTTTGCCCCTCCCCCGTGCCTTCCTTGACCCTGGAA
GGTGCCACTCCCACTGTCCTTTCCTAATAAAATGAGGAAATTGCATCGCATTGTCTGAGTAGGTGTCATT
CTATTCTGGGGGGTGGGGTGGGGCAGGACAGCAAGGGGGAGGATTGGGAAGACAATAGCAGGCATGCTGG
GGATGCGGTGGGCTCTATGGCTTCTGAGGCGGAAAGAACCAGCTGGGGCTCTAGGGGGTATCCCC
[124 nt withheld, positions 6366-6489]
C
[91 nt withheld, positions 6491-6581]
A
[49 nt withheld, positions 6583-6631]
CCTTTGACGTTGGAGTCCACGTTCTTT
[37 nt withheld, positions 6659-6695]
ACCCTATCTCGGTCTATTCTTTTGATTTATAAGGGATTTTGCCGATTTCGGCCTATTGGTTAAAAAATGA
GCTGATTTAACAAAAATTTAACGCGAATTAATTCTGTGGAATGTGTGTCAGTTAGGGTGTGGAAAGTCCC
CAGGCTCCCCAGCAGGCAGAAGTATGCAAAGCATGCATCTCAATTAGTCAGCAACCAGGTGTGGAAAGTC
CCCAGGCTCCCCAGCAGGCAGAAGTATGCAAAGCATGCATCTCAATTAGTCAGCAACCATAGTCCCGCCC
CTAACTCCGCCCATCCCGCCCCTAACTCCGCCCAGTTCCGCCCATTCTCCGCCCCATGGCTGACTAATTT
TTTTTATTTATGCAGAGGCCGAGGCCGCCTCTGCCTCTGAGCTATTCCAGAAGTAGTGAGGAGGCTTTTT
TGGAGGCCTAGGCT
Features (pLannotate 1.2.2; 21 found; start..end, strand, type, name):
     75..866     +  CDS            neo: KKA2_KLEPN - Also known as kan, nptII. Experimental evidence at protein level: Swiss-Prot protein existence level 1. Resistance to kanamycin, neomycin, paromomycin, ribostamycin, butirosin and gentamicin B. From Klebsiella pneumoniae.
    890..1048    +  CDS            ble (fragment): BLE_KLEPN - Experimental evidence at protein level: Swiss-Prot protein existence level 1. Binding protein with a strong affinity to the bleomycin family of antibiotics. Binds to CL990; an antimitotic-antibiotic compound. From Klebsiella pneumoniae.
   1043..1164    +  polyA_signal   SV40 poly(A) signal: SV40 polyadenylation signal
   1237..1253    -  protein_bind   lac operator: The lac repressor binds to the lac operator to inhibit transcription in E. coli. This inhibition can be relieved by adding lactose or isopropyl-β-D-thiogalactopyranoside (IPTG). lac repressor encoded by lacI
   1261..1291    -  promoter       lac promoter: promoter for the E. coli lac operon
   1306..1327    -  protein_bind   CAP binding site: CAP binding activates transcription in the presence of cAMP. E. coli catabolite activator protein
   1340..1432    -  CDS            lacI (fragment): lac repressor; lacI; The lac repressor binds to the lac operator to inhibit transcription in E. coli. This inhibition can be relieved by adding lactose or isopropyl-β-D-thiogalactopyranoside (IPTG).
   1615..2203    -  rep_origin     ori: high-copy-number ColE1/pMB1/pBR322/pUC origin of replication
   2374..3234    -  CDS            AmpR: β-lactamase; bla; confers resistance to ampicillin, carbenicillin, and related antibiotics
   3235..3339    -  promoter       AmpR promoter: bla
   3398..3450    -  misc_feature   bom (fragment): basis of mobility region from pBR322
   3605..3984    +  enhancer       CMV enhancer: human cytomegalovirus immediate early enhancer
   3985..4188    +  promoter       CMV promoter: human cytomegalovirus (CMV) immediate early promoter
   4184..4217    +  LTR            5' LTR (truncated) (fragment): truncated 5' long terminal repeat (LTR) from HIV-1
   4233..4251    +  promoter       T7 promoter: promoter for bacteriophage T7 RNA polymerase
   4283..4339    +  CDS            COX8A (fragment): COX8A_HUMAN - Also known as COX8, COX8L. Experimental evidence at protein level: Swiss-Prot protein existence level 1. Component of the cytochrome c oxidase, the last enzyme in the mitochondrial electron transport chain which drives oxidative phosphorylation. The respiratory chain contains 3 multisubunit complexes succinate dehydrogenase (complex II, CII), ubiquinol- cytochrome c oxidoreductase (cytochrome b-c1 complex, complex III, CIII) and cytochrome c oxidase (complex IV, CIV), that cooperate to transfer electrons derived from NADH and succinate to molecular oxygen, creating an electrochem
   4697..6043    +  CDS            GCaMP2: GCaMP2 is a basic (constitutively fluorescent) green fluorescent protein published in 2006, derived from Aequorea victoria.
   6096..6320    +  polyA_signal   bGH poly(A) signal: bovine growth hormone polyadenylation signal
   6324..6345    +  promoter       SV40 promoter (fragment): SV40 enhancer and early promoter
   6366..6794    +  rep_origin     f1 ori (sequence partly withheld): f1 bacteriophage origin of replication; arrow indicates direction of (+) strand synthesis
   6808..8       +  promoter       SV40 promoter (across the origin): SV40 enhancer and early promoter
