[The description below was written by a language model from this plasmid's Addgene catalogue record and pLannotate feature annotations shown in this document.]
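Description:
CMV-Mito4x-GCaMP6f is a mammalian expression plasmid built on the pcDNA3 backbone that encodes a genetically encoded calcium indicator targeted to the mitochondrial matrix. It is propagated in E. coli through a high-copy ColE1/pUC-type origin with ampicillin selection (AmpR under its own bla promoter). It also carries an f1 phage origin for single-stranded DNA production. For selection in mammalian cells, an SV40 early promoter drives the neomycin phosphotransferase gene, terminated by an SV40 polyadenylation signal, which allows G418 selection of stable transfectants. The catalogue lists a total size of about 7.2 kb, and the sequenced record is slightly shorter at about 7.1 kb.

The payload is a synthetic fusion of roughly 1.8 kb, made of four tandem copies of the COX8 (cytochrome c oxidase subunit 8) mitochondrial targeting presequence placed upstream of GCaMP6f. It is expressed from the human CMV immediate-early enhancer and promoter and terminated by the bovine growth hormone polyadenylation signal. A T7 promoter lies between the CMV promoter and the coding region. Repeating the import signal is generally intended to make delivery into the matrix more efficient and to reduce cytosolic mislocalisation. GCaMP6f is a fast-kinetics sensor built from circularly permuted GFP, calmodulin and the M13 peptide, and its green fluorescence rises when it binds Ca2+.

The automated annotation labels the sensor as GCaMP2, a related family member, and marks only one COX8A fragment. The unannotated stretch before the sensor presumably contains the other repeats. A short hit called as an HIV-1 LTR fragment is probably an annotation artefact. The construct is used as a fluorescent reporter of mitochondrial matrix Ca2+ dynamics, and the associated work concerns axonal mitochondrial calcium uptake in neurons.
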