Addgene plasmid #127870: CMV-Mito4x-GCaMP6f
Purpose: Fluorescent reporter for mitochondrial matrix Ca2+
Depositing lab: Timothy Ryan. Depositing organization: Cornell University. Publication: Molecular Tuning of the Axonal Mitochondrial Ca(2+) Uniporter Ensures Metabolic Flexibility of Neurotransmission. Ashrafi G, de Juan-Sanz J, Farrell RJ, Ryan TA. Neuron. 2019 Dec 10. pii: S0896-6273(19)30984-5. doi: 10.1016/j.neuron.2019.11.020. PubMed 31862210.
Backbone
  Vector backbone: pcDNA3
  Backbone size w/o insert (bp): 5433
  Total vector size (bp): 7197
  Vector type: Mammalian Expression
  Selectable markers: Neomycin (select with G418)
Growth in bacteria
  Bacterial resistance: Ampicillin, 100 μg/mL
  Growth temperature: 37°C
  Growth strain: DH5alpha
  Copy number: Unknown
Gene/Insert
  Gene/Insert name: 4 repeats of COX8 signal peptide plus GCaMP6f
  Species: Synthetic
  Insert size (bp): 1764
  Promoter: CMV
  Cloning method: Unknown
  Sequencing primers: 5′ CGCAAATGGGCGGTAGGCGTG; 3′ TAGAAGGCACAGTCGAG
Terms and licenses: Academic/Nonprofit Terms; Industry Terms: Not Available to Industry
How to cite: CMV-Mito4x-GCaMP6f was a gift from Timothy Ryan (Addgene plasmid # 127870 ; http://n2t.net/addgene:127870 ; RRID:Addgene_127870)
